Addgene plasmid #205117: RHOAA-c034
Purpose: RHOA protein expression
Depositing lab: Paul Brennan. Depositing organization: University of Oxford.
Backbone
  Vector backbone: pNIC28-Bsa4
  Backbone size w/o insert (bp): 5354
  Vector type: Bacterial Expression
Growth in bacteria
  Bacterial resistance: Kanamycin, 50 μg/mL
  Growth temperature: 37°C
  Growth strain: DH5alpha
  Copy number: High Copy
Gene/Insert
  Gene/Insert name: RHOA (alt names: ARH12; ARHA)
  Species: H. sapiens (human)
  Mutation: WT
  Entrez Gene: RHOA (a.k.a. ARH12, ARHA, EDFAOB, RHO12, RHOH12)
  Tag / fusion protein: 6His-TEV (N terminal on insert)
  Cloning method: Ligation Independent Cloning
Terms and licenses: Academic/Nonprofit Terms; Industry Terms: Not Available to Industry
Depositor comments: Encodes residues 1-184.
How to cite: RHOAA-c034 was a gift from Paul Brennan (Addgene plasmid # 205117 ; http://n2t.net/addgene:205117 ; RRID:Addgene_205117)
