[The description below was written by a language model from this plasmid's Addgene catalogue record and pLannotate feature annotations shown in this document.]
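Description:
RHOAA-c034 is a bacterial expression plasmid built on the pNIC28-Bsa4 backbone, a pET-style T7 vector adapted for ligation-independent cloning, and carries human RHOA for recombinant protein production in E. coli. It is selected with kanamycin through an aph(3')-Ia (KanR) gene and replicates from a ColE1/pMB1-type origin. The catalogue lists it as high copy, although the annotation also detects the rop gene and the bom region from pBR322, elements typical of pET backbones that usually moderate copy number. An f1 origin is also present, and short tetracycline-resistance fragments and a predicted E. coli open reading frame appear to be non-functional backbone remnants.

The insert encodes wild-type RHOA residues 1–184, a construct lacking the extreme C-terminus of this small GTPase, which cycles between GTP- and GDP-bound states and regulates actin cytoskeleton organisation. The annotation tool matched the coding region to the bovine orthologue, but the record specifies the human gene. Transcription is driven by a T7 promoter followed by a lac operator and the T7 gene 10 ribosome binding site, and ends at a T7 terminator. The plasmid-borne lacI gene supplies repressor, so expression is held off until induction with IPTG in a host providing T7 RNA polymerase. According to the catalogue, the protein carries an N-terminal 6His tag followed by a TEV protease site, allowing metal-affinity purification and subsequent tag removal. This tag is not annotated separately but would fit in the gap between the RBS and the RHOA coding sequence. The His-tag and T7 gene 10-derived fragments annotated downstream of the insert are probably vector sequence; the record does not indicate that they are fused to the protein.
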