Features (pLannotate 1.2.2; 19 found; start..end, strand, type, name):
    969..1046    -  promoter       lacI promoter: lacI
   1054..1333    -  CDS            TcR (fragment): tetracycline efflux protein; tet; confers resistance to tetracycline
   1355..1373    +  promoter       T7 promoter: promoter for bacteriophage T7 RNA polymerase
   1374..1398    +  protein_bind   lac operator: The lac repressor binds to the lac operator to inhibit transcription in E. coli. This inhibition can be relieved by adding lactose or isopropyl-β-D-thiogalactopyranoside (IPTG). lac repressor encoded by lacI
   1413..1435    +  RBS            RBS: efficient ribosome binding site from bacteriophage T7 gene 10 (Olins and Rangwala, 1989)
   1509..2060    +  CDS            RHOA (sequence partly withheld): RHOA_BOVIN - Also known as ARHA, RHO12. Experimental evidence at protein level: Swiss-Prot protein existence level 1. Small GTPase which cycles between an active GTP-bound and an inactive GDP-bound state. Mainly associated with cytoskeleton organization, in active state binds to a variety of effector proteins to regulate cellular responses such as cytoskeletal dynamics, cell migration and cell cycle. Regulates a signal transduction pathway linking plasma membrane receptors to the assembly of focal adhesions and actin stress fibers. Involved in a microtubule-dependent signal that is required fo
   2126..2143    +  CDS            9xHis (fragment): 9xHis affinity tag
   2153..2202    +  CDS            SET1 (fragment): solubility-enhancement tag derived from T7 phage gene 10B
   2210..2257    +  terminator     T7 terminator: transcription terminator for bacteriophage T7 RNA polymerase
   2294..2722    +  rep_origin     f1 ori (sequence partly withheld): f1 bacteriophage origin of replication; arrow indicates direction of (+) strand synthesis
   2775..2832    +  promoter       AmpR promoter (fragment): bla
   2841..3656    -  CDS            KanR: aminoglycoside phosphotransferase; aph(3')-Ia; confers resistance to kanamycin in bacteria or G418 (Geneticin®) in eukaryotes
   3778..4366    +  rep_origin     ori: high-copy-number ColE1/pMB1/pBR322/pUC origin of replication
   4552..4691    -  misc_feature   bom: basis of mobility region from pBR322
   4793..4984    -  CDS            rop: Rop protein, which maintains plasmids at low copy number; rop
   5001..5381    +  CDS            YPB1_ECOLX: Protein predicted: Swiss-Prot protein existence level 4. From Escherichia coli.
   5453..5744    -  CDS            TcR (fragment): tetracycline efflux protein; tet; confers resistance to tetracycline
   5759..5780    -  protein_bind   CAP binding site: CAP binding activates transcription in the presence of cAMP. E. coli catabolite activator protein
   5793..968     -  CDS            lacI (across the origin): lac repressor; lacI; The lac repressor binds to the lac operator to inhibit transcription in E. coli. This inhibition can be relieved by adding lactose or isopropyl-β-D-thiogalactopyranoside (IPTG).
>Addgene plasmid #205117 | RHOAA-c034 | addgene full sequence | sequence record 411207 | Addgene NGS Result
AGTGAGACGGGCAACAGCTGATTGCCCTTCACCGCCTGGCCCTGAGAGAGTTGCAGCAAGCGGTCCACGC
TGGTTTGCCCCAGCAGGCGAAAATCCTGTTTGATGGTGGTTAACGGCGGGATATAACATGAGCTGTCTTC
GGTATCGTCGTATCCCACTACCGAGATATCCGCACCAACGCGCAGCCCGGACTCGGTAATGGCGCGCATT
GCGCCCAGCGCCATCTGATCGTTGGCAACCAGCATCGCAGTGGGAACGATGCCCTCATTCAGCATTTGCA
TGGTTTGTTGAAAACCGGACATGGCACTCCAGTCGCCTTCCCGTTCCGCTATCGGCTGAATTTGATTGCG
AGTGAGATATTTATGCCAGCCAGCCAGACGCAGACGCGCCGAGACAGAACTTAATGGGCCCGCTAACAGC
GCGATTTGCTGGTGACCCAATGCGACCAGATGCTCCACGCCCAGTCGCGTACCGTCTTCATGGGAGAAAA
TAATACTGTTGATGGGTGTCTGGTCAGAGACATCAAGAAATAACGCCGGAACATTAGTGCAGGCAGCTTC
CACAGCAATGGCATCCTGGTCATCCAGCGGATAGTTAATGATCAGCCCACTGACGCGTTGCGCGAGAAGA
TTGTGCACCGCCGCTTTACAGGCTTCGACGCCGCTTCGTTCTACCATCGACACCACCACGCTGGCACCCA
GTTGATCGGCGCGAGATTTAATCGCCGCGACAATTTGCGACGGCGCGTGCAGGGCCAGACTGGAGGTGGC
AACGCCAATCAGCAACGACTGTTTGCCCGCCAGTTGTTGTGCCACGCGGTTGGGAATGTAATTCAGCTCC
GCCATCGCCGCTTCCACTTTTTCCCGCGTTTTCGCAGAAACGTGGCTGGCCTGGTTCACCACGCGGGAAA
CGGTCTGATAAGAGACACCGGCATACTCTGCGACATCGTATAACGTTACTGGTTTCACATTCACCACCCT
GAATTGACTCTCTTCCGGGCGCTATCATGCCATACCGCGAAAGGTTTTGCGCCATTCGATGGTGTCCGGG
ATCTCGACGCTCTCCCTTATGCGACTCCTGCATTAGGAAGCAGCCCAGTAGTAGGTTGAGGCCGTTGAGC
ACCGCCGCCGCAAGGAATGGTGCATGCAAGGAGATGGCGCCCAACAGTCCCCCGGCCACGGGGCCTGCCA
CCATACCCACGCCGAAACAAGCGCTCATGAGCCCGAAGTGGCGAGCCCGATCTTCCCCATCGGTGATGTC
GGCGATATAGGCGCCAGCAACCGCACCTGTGGCGCCGGTGATGCCGGCCACGATGCGTCCGGCGTAGAGG
ATCGAGATCTCGATCCCGCGAAATTAATACGACTCACTATAGGGGAATTGTGAGCGGATAACAATTCCCC
TCTAGAAATAATTTTGTTTAACTTTAAGAAGGAGATATACATATGCACCATCATCATCATCATTCTTCTG
GTGTAGATCTGGGTACCGAGAACCTGTACTTCCAATCC
[543 nt withheld, positions 1509-2051]
CGTCGCGGTTAACAGTAAAGGTGGATACGGATCCGAATTCGAGCTCCGTCGACAAGCTTGCGGCCGCACT
CGAGCACCACCACCACCACCACTGAGATCCGGCTGCTAACAAAGCCCGAAAGGAAGCTGAGTTGGCTGCT
GCCACCGCTGAGCAATAACTAGCATAACCCCTTGGGGCCTCTAAACGGGTCTTGAGGGGTTTTTTGCTGA
AAGGAGGAACTATATCCGGATTGGCGAATGGG
[124 nt withheld, positions 2294-2417]
C
[91 nt withheld, positions 2419-2509]
A
[49 nt withheld, positions 2511-2559]
CCTTTGACGTTGGAGTCCACGTTCTTT
[37 nt withheld, positions 2587-2623]
ACCCTATCTCGGTCTATTCTTTTGATTTATAAGGGATTTTGCCGATTTCGGCCTATTGGTTAAAAAATGA
GCTGATTTAACAAAAATTTAACGCGAATTTTAACAAAATATTAACGCTTACAATTTAGGTGGCACTTTTC
GGGGAAATGTGCGCGGAACCCCTATTTGTTTATTTTTCTAAATACATTCAAATATGTATCCGCTCATGAA
TTAATTCTTAGAAAAACTCATCGAGCATCAAATGAAACTGCAATTTATTCATATCAGGATTATCAATACC
ATATTTTTGAAAAAGCCGTTTCTGTAATGAAGGAGAAAACTCACCGAGGCAGTTCCATAGGATGGCAAGA
TCCTGGTATCGGTCTGCGATTCCGACTCGTCCAACATCAATACAACCTATTAATTTCCCCTCGTCAAAAA
TAAGGTTATCAAGTGAGAAATCACCATGAGTGACGACTGAATCCGGTGAGAATGGCAAAAGTTTATGCAT
TTCTTTCCAGACTTGTTCAACAGGCCAGCCATTACGCTCGTCATCAAAATCACTCGCATCAACCAAACCG
TTATTCATTCGTGATTGCGCCTGAGCGAGACGAAATACGCGATCGCTGTTAAAAGGACAATTACAAACAG
GAATCGAATGCAACCGGCGCAGGAACACTGCCAGCGCATCAACAATATTTTCACCTGAATCAGGATATTC
TTCTAATACCTGGAATGCTGTTTTCCCGGGGATCGCAGTGGTGAGTAACCATGCATCATCAGGAGTACGG
ATAAAATGCTTGATGGTCGGAAGAGGCATAAATTCCGTCAGCCAGTTTAGTCTGACCATCTCATCTGTAA
CATCATTGGCAACGCTACCTTTGCCATGTTTCAGAAACAACTCTGGCGCATCGGGCTTCCCATACAATCG
ATAGATTGTCGCACCTGATTGCCCGACATTATCGCGAGCCCATTTATACCCATATAAATCAGCATCCATG
TTGGAATTTAATCGCGGCCTAGAGCAAGACGTTTCCCGTTGAATATGGCTCATAACACCCCTTGTATTAC
TGTTTATGTAAGCAGACAGTTTTATTGTTCATGACCAAAATCCCTTAACGTGAGTTTTCGTTCCACTGAG
CGTCAGACCCCGTAGAAAAGATCAAAGGATCTTCTTGAGATCCTTTTTTTCTGCGCGTAATCTGCTGCTT
GCAAACAAAAAAACCACCGCTACCAGCGGTGGTTTGTTTGCCGGATCAAGAGCTACCAACTCTTTTTCCG
AAGGTAACTGGCTTCAGCAGAGCGCAGATACCAAATACTGTCCTTCTAGTGTAGCCGTAGTTAGGCCACC
ACTTCAAGAACTCTGTAGCACCGCCTACATACCTCGCTCTGCTAATCCTGTTACCAGTGGCTGCTGCCAG
TGGCGATAAGTCGTGTCTTACCGGGTTGGACTCAAGACGATAGTTACCGGATAAGGCGCAGCGGTCGGGC
TGAACGGGGGGTTCGTGCACACAGCCCAGCTTGGAGCGAACGACCTACACCGAACTGAGATACCTACAGC
GTGAGCTATGAGAAAGCGCCACGCTTCCCGAAGGGAGAAAGGCGGACAGGTATCCGGTAAGCGGCAGGGT
CGGAACAGGAGAGCGCACGAGGGAGCTTCCAGGGGGAAACGCCTGGTATCTTTATAGTCCTGTCGGGTTT
CGCCACCTCTGACTTGAGCGTCGATTTTTGTGATGCTCGTCAGGGGGGCGGAGCCTATGGAAAAACGCCA
GCAACGCGGCCTTTTTACGGTTCCTGGCCTTTTGCTGGCCTTTTGCTCACATGTTCTTTCCTGCGTTATC
CCCTGATTCTGTGGATAACCGTATTACCGCCTTTGAGTGAGCTGATACCGCTCGCCGCAGCCGAACGACC
GAGCGCAGCGAGTCAGTGAGCGAGGAAGCGGAAGAGCGCCTGATGCGGTATTTTCTCCTTACGCATCTGT
GCGGTATTTCACACCGCAATGGTGCACTCTCAGTACAATCTGCTCTGATGCCGCATAGTTAAGCCAGTAT
ACACTCCGCTATCGCTACGTGACTGGGTCATGGCTGCGCCCCGACACCCGCCAACACCCGCTGACGCGCC
CTGACGGGCTTGTCTGCTCCCGGCATCCGCTTACAGACAAGCTGTGACCGTCTCCGGGAGCTGCATGTGT
CAGAGGTTTTCACCGTCATCACCGAAACGCGCGAGGCAGCTGCGGTAAAGCTCATCAGCGTGGTCGTGAA
GCGATTCACAGATGTCTGCCTGTTCATCCGCGTCCAGCTCGTTGAGTTTCTCCAGAAGCGTTAATGTCTG
GCTTCTGATAAAGCGGGCCATGTTAAGGGCGGTTTTTTCCTGTTTGGTCACTGATGCCTCCGTGTAAGGG
GGATTTCTGTTCATGGGGGTAATGATACCGATGAAACGAGAGAGGATGCTCACGATACGGGTTACTGATG
ATGAACATGCCCGGTTACTGGAACGTTGTGAGGGTAAACAACTGGCGGTATGGATGCGGCGGGACCAGAG
AAAAATCACTCAGGGTCAATGCCAGCGCTTCGTTAATACAGATGTAGGTGTTCCACAGGGTAGCCAGCAG
CATCCTGCGATGCAGATCCGGAACATAATGGTGCAGGGCGCTGACTTCCGCGTTTCCAGACTTTACGAAA
CACGGAAACCGAAGACCATTCATGTTGTTGCTCAGGTCGCAGACGTTTTGCAGCAGCAGTCGCTTCACGT
TCGCTCGCGTATCGGTGATTCATTCTGCTAACCAGTAAGGCAACCCCGCCAGCCTAGCCGGGTCCTCAAC
GACAGGAGCACGATCATGCGCACCCGTGGGGCCGCCATGCCGGCGATAATGGCCTGCTTCTCGCCGAAAC
GTTTGGTGGCGGGACCAGTGACGAAGGCTTGAGCGAGGGCGTGCAAGATTCCGAATACCGCAAGCGACAG
GCCGATCATCGTCGCGCTCCAGCGAAAGCGGTCCTCGCCGAAAATGACCCAGAGCGCTGCCGGCACCTGT
CCTACGAGTTGCATGATAAAGAAGACAGTCATAAGTGCGGCGACGATAGTCATGCCCCGCGCCCACCGGA
AGGAGCTGACTGGGTTGAAGGCTCTCAAGGGCATCGGTCGAGATCCCGGTGCCTAATGAGTGAGCTAACT
TACATTAATTGCGTTGCGCTCACTGCCCGCTTTCCAGTCGGGAAACCTGTCGTGCCAGCTGCATTAATGA
ATCGGCCAACGCGCGGGGAGAGGCGGTTTGCGTATTGGGCGCCAGGGTGGTTTTTCTTTTCACC
