>Addgene plasmid #205117 | RHOAA-c034 | depositor partial sequence | sequence record 399321 | ORF of expressed gene of interest
ATGCACCATCATCATCATCATTCTTCTGGTGTAGATCTGGGTACCGAGAACCTGTACTTCCAATCC
[543 nt withheld, positions 67-609]
CGTCGCGGTTAA
